>Addgene plasmid #154152 | pKM45 | addgene full sequence | sequence record 309130 | Addgene NGS Result
GACGTCAGGTGGCACTTTTCGGGGAAATGTGCGCGGAACCCCTATTTGTTTATTTTTCTAAATACATTCA
AATATGTATCCGCTCATGAGACAATAACCCTGATAAATGCTTCAATAATATTGAAAAAGGAAGAGTATGA
GTATTCAACATTTCCGTGTCGCCCTTATTCCCTTTTTTGCGGCATTTTGCCTTCCTGTTTTTGCTCACCC
AGAAACGCTGGTGAAAGTAAAAGATGCTGAAGATCAGTTGGGTGCACGAGTGGGTTACATCGAACTGGAT
CTCAACAGCGGTAAGATCCTTGAGAGTTTTCGCCCCGAAGAACGTTTTCCAATGATGAGCACTTTTAAAG
TTCTGCTATGTGGCGCGGTATTATCCCGTATTGACGCCGGGCAAGAGCAACTCGGTCGCCGCATACACTA
TTCTCAGAATGACTTGGTTGAGTACTCACCAGTCACAGAAAAGCATCTTACGGATGGCATGACAGTAAGA
GAATTATGCAGTGCTGCCATAACCATGAGTGATAACACTGCGGCCAACTTACTTCTGACAACGATCGGAG
GACCGAAGGAGCTAACCGCTTTTTTGCACAACATGGGGGATCATGTAACTCGCCTTGATCGTTGGGAACC
GGAGCTGAATGAAGCCATACCAAACGACGAGCGTGACACCACGATGCCTGTAGCAATGGCAACAACGTTG
CGCAAACTATTAACTGGCGAACTACTTACTCTAGCTTCCCGGCAACAATTAATAGACTGGATGGAGGCGG
ATAAAGTTGCAGGACCACTTCTGCGCTCGGCCCTTCCGGCTGGCTGGTTTATTGCTGATAAATCTGGAGC
CGGTGAGCGTGGGTCTCGCGGTATCATTGCAGCACTGGGGCCAGATGGTAAGCCCTCCCGTATCGTAGTT
ATCTACACGACGGGGAGTCAGGCAACTATGGATGAACGAAATAGACAGATCGCTGAGATAGGTGCCTCAC
TGATTAAGCATTGGTAACTGTCAGACCAAGTTTACTCATATATACTTTAGATTGATTTAAAACTTCATTT
TTAATTTAAAAGGATCTAGGTGAAGATCCTTTTTGATAATCTCATGACCAAAATCCCTTAACGTGAGTTT
TCGTTCCACTGAGCGTCAGACCCCGTAGAAAAGATCAAAGGATCTTCTTGAGATCCTTTTTTTCTGCGCG
TAATCTGCTGCTTGCAAACAAAAAAACCACCGCTACCAGCGGTGGTTTGTTTGCCGGATCAAGAGCTACC
AACTCTTTTTCCGAAGGTAACTGGCTTCAGCAGAGCGCAGATACCAAATACTGTTCTTCTAGTGTAGCCG
TAGTTAGGCCACCACTTCAAGAACTCTGTAGCACCGCCTACATACCTCGCTCTGCTAATCCTGTTACCAG
TGGCTGCTGCCAGTGGCGATAAGTCGTGTCTTACCGGGTTGGACTCAAGACGATAGTTACCGGATAAGGC
GCAGCGGTCGGGCTGAACGGGGGGTTCGTGCACACAGCCCAGCTTGGAGCGAACGACCTACACCGAACTG
AGATACCTACAGCGTGAGCTATGAGAAAGCGCCACGCTTCCCGAAGGGAGAAAGGCGGACAGGTATCCGG
TAAGCGGCAGGGTCGGAACAGGAGAGCGCACGAGGGAGCTTCCAGGGGGAAACGCCTGGTATCTTTATAG
TCCTGTCGGGTTTCGCCACCTCTGACTTGAGCGTCGATTTTTGTGATGCTCGTCAGGGGGGCGGAGCCTA
TGGAAAAACGCCAGCAACGCGGCCTTTTTACGGTTCCTGGCCTTTTGCTGGCCTTTTGCTCACATGTTCT
TTCCTGCGTTATCCCCTGATTCTGTGGATAACCGTATTACCGCCTTTGAGTGAGCTGATACCGCTCGCCG
CAGCCGAACGACCGAGCGCAGCGAGTCAGTGAGCGAGGAAGCGGAAGAGCGCCTGATGCGGTATTTTCTC
CTTACGCATCTGTGCGGTATTTCACACCGCATATGGTGCACTCTCAGTACAATCTGCTCTGATGCCGCAT
AGTTAAGCCAGTATACACTCCGCTATCGCTACGTGACTGGGTCATGGCTGCGCCCCGACACCCGCCAACA
CCCGCTGACGCGCCCTGACGGGCTTGTCTGCTCCCGGCATCCGCTTACAGACAAGCTGTGACCGTCTCCG
GGAGCTGCATGTGTCAGAGGTTTTCACCGTCATCACCGAAACGCGCGAGGCAGGATCAGCCATATCACAT
TTGTAGAGGTTTTACTTGCTTTAAAAAACCTCCCACACCTCCCCCTGAACCTGAAACATAAAATGAATGC
AATTGTTGTTAACTTGTTTATTGCAGCTTATAATGGTTACAAATAAAGCAATAGCATCACAAATTTCACA
AATAAAGCATTTTTTTCACTGCATTCTAGTTGTGGTTTGTCCAAACTCATCAATGTATCTTATCATGTCT
GGATCCAAGCTTCCCGGGCAGATCTCTCGAGGTCGACAATACAATATAAAGCATATAAACAGCCCAGCTT
GGAGCGAGTGACCATGGGAGCTCGAATTCCAGCTTGGCATTCCGGTACTGTTGGTAAAATGGAAGACGCC
AAAAACATAAAGAAAGGCCCGGCGCCATTCTATCCTCTAGAGGATGGAACCGCTGGAGAGCAACTGCATA
AGGCTATGAAGAGATACGCCCTGGTTCCTGGAACAATTGCTTTTACAGATGCACATATCGAGGTGAACAT
CACGTACGCGGAATACTTCGAAATGTCCGTTCGGTTGGCAGAAGCTATGAAACGATATGGGCTGAATACA
AATCACAGAATCGTCGTATGCAGTGAAAACTCTCTTCAATTCTTTATGCCGGTGTTGGGCGCGTTATTTA
TCGGAGTTGCAGTTGCGCCCGCGAACGACATTTATAATGAACGTGAATTGCTCAACAGTATGAACATTTC
GCAGCCTACCGTAGTGTTTGTTTCCAAAAAGGGGTTGCAAAAAATTTTGAACGTGCAAAAAAAATTACCA
ATAATCCAGAAAATTATTATCATGGATTCTAAAACGGATTACCAGGGATTTCAGTCGATGTACACGTTCG
TCACATCTCATCTACCTCCCGGTTTTAATGAATACGATTTTGTACCAGAGTCCTTTGATCGTGACAAAAC
AATTGCACTGATAATGAATTCCTCTGGATCTACTGGGTTACCTAAGGGTGTGGCCCTTCCGCATAGAACT
GCCTGCGTCAGATTCTCGCATGCCAGAGATCCTATTTTTGGCAATCAAATCATTCCGGATACTGCGATTT
TAAGTGTTGTTCCATTCCATCACGGTTTTGGAATGTTTACTACACTCGGATATTTGATATGTGGATTTCG
AGTCGTCTTAATGTATAGATTTGAAGAAGAGCTGTTTTTACGATCCCTTCAGGATTACAAAATTCAAAGT
GCGTTGCTAGTACCAACCCTATTTTCATTCTTCGCCAAAAGCACTCTGATTGACAAATACGATTTATCTA
ATTTACACGAAATTGCTTCTGGGGGCGCACCTCTTTCGAAAGAAGTCGGGGAAGCGGTTGCAAAACGCTT
CCATCTTCCAGGGATACGACAAGGATATGGGCTCACTGAGACTACATCAGCTATTCTGATTACACCCGAG
GGGGATGATAAACCGGGCGCGGTCGGTAAAGTTGTTCCATTTTTTGAAGCGAAGGTTGTGGATCTGGATA
CCGGGAAAACGCTGGGCGTTAATCAGAGAGGCGAATTATGTGTCAGAGGACCTATGATTATGTCCGGTTA
TGTAAACAATCCGGAAGCGACCAACGCCTTGATTGACAAGGATGGATGGCTACATTCTGGAGACATAGCT
TACTGGGACGAAGACGAACACTTCTTCATAGTTGACCGCTTGAAGTCTTTAATTAAATACAAAGGATATC
AGGTGGCCCCCGCTGAATTGGAATCGATATTGTTACAACACCCCAACATCTTCGACGCGGGCGTGGCAGG
TCTTCCCGACGATGACGCCGGTGAACTTCCCGCCGCCGTTGTTGTTTTGGAGCACGGAAAGACGATGACG
GAAAAAGAGATCGTGGATTACGTCGCCAGTCAAGTAACAACCGCGAAAAAGTTGCGCGGAGGAGTTGTGT
TTGTGGACGAAGTACCGAAAGGTCTTACCGGAAAACTCGACGCAAGAAAAATCAGAGAGATCCTCATAAA
GGCCAAGAAGGGCGGAAAGTCCAAATTGTAAAATGTAACTGTATTCAGCGATGACGAAATTCTTAGCTAT
TGTAATACTCTAGAGGATCTTTGTGAAGGAACCTTACTTCTGTGGTGTGACATAATTGGACAAACTACCT
ACAGAGATTTAAAGCTCTAAGGTAAATATAAAATTTTTAAGTGTATAATGTGTTAAACTACTGATTCTAA
TTGTTTGTGTATTTTAGATTCCAACCTATGGAACTGATGAATGGGAGCAGTGGTGGAATGCCTTTAATGA
GGAAAACCTGTTTTGCTCAGAAGAAATGCCATCTAGTGATGATGAGGCTACTGCTGACTCTCAACATTCT
ACTCCTCCAAAAAAGAAGAGAAAGGTAGAAGACCCCAAGGACTTTCCTTCAGAATTGCTAAGTTTTTTGA
GTCATGCTGTGTTTAGTAATAGAACTCTTGCTTGCTTTGCTATTTACACCACAAAGGAAAAAGCTGCACT
GCTATACAAGAAAATTATGGAAAAATATTCTGTAACCTTTATAAGTAGGCATAACAGTTATAATCATAAC
ATACTGTTTTTTCTTACTCCACACAGGCATAGAGTGTCTGCTATTAATAACTATGCTCAAAAATTGTGTA
CCTTTAGCTTTTTAATTTGTAAAGGGGTTAATAAGGAATATTTGATGTATAGTGCCTTGACTAGAGATCA
TAATCAGCCATACCACATTTGTAGAGGTTTTACTTGCTTTAAAAAACCTCCCACACCTCCCCCTGAACCT
GAAACATAAAATGAATGCAATTGTTGTTGTTAACTTGTTTATTGCAGCTTATAATGGTTACAAATAAAGC
AATAGCATCACAAATTTCACAAATAAAGCATTTTTTTCACTGCATTCTAGTTGTGGTTTGTCCAAACTCA
TCAATGTATCTTATCATGTCTGGATCCCCAGGAAGCTCCTCTGTGTCCTCATAAACCCTAACCTCCTCTA
CTTGAGAGGACATTCCAATCATAGGCTGCCCATCCACCCTCTGTGTCCTCCTGTTAATTAGGTCACTTAA
CAAAAAGGAAATTGGGTAGGGGTTTTTCACAGACCGCTTTCTAAGGGTAATTTTAAAATATCTGGGAAGT
CCCTTCCACTGCTGTGTTCCAGAAGTGTTGGTAAACAGCCCACAAATGTCAACAGCAGAAACATACAAGC
TGTCAGCTTTGCACAAGGGCCTCGTGATACGCCTATTTTTATAGGTTAATGTCATGATAATAATGGTTTC
TTA
Features (pLannotate 1.2.2; 15 found; start..end, strand, type, name):
     32..136     +  promoter       AmpR promoter: bla
    137..997     +  CDS            AmpR: β-lactamase; bla; confers resistance to ampicillin, carbenicillin, and related antibiotics
   1168..1756    +  rep_origin     ori: high-copy-number ColE1/pMB1/pBR322/pUC origin of replication
   1942..2082    -  misc_feature   bom: basis of mobility region from pBR322
   2184..2223    -  CDS            rop (fragment): Rop protein, which maintains plasmids at low copy number; rop
   2225..2301    +  CDS            large T antigen (fragment): large T antigen from SV40 (simian virus 40)
   2321..2455    +  polyA_signal   SV40 poly(A) signal: SV40 polyadenylation signal
   2509..2527    +  rep_origin     ori (fragment): high-copy-number ColE1/pMB1/pBR322/pUC origin of replication
   2579..4228    +  CDS            LUCI_PHOPY: Experimental evidence at protein level: Swiss-Prot protein existence level 1. Produces green light with a wavelength of 562 nm. From Photinus pyralis (Common eastern firefly) (Lampyris pyralis).
   4286..4360    +  CDS            small t antigen (fragment): SV40 (simian virus 40) small t antigen
   4362..4427    +  intron         small t intron: SV40 (simian virus 40) small t antigen intron
   4557..4577    +  CDS            SV40 NLS: nuclear localization signal of SV40 (simian virus 40) large T antigen
   4896..4979    +  CDS            large T antigen (fragment): large T antigen from SV40 (simian virus 40)
   5002..5136    +  polyA_signal   SV40 poly(A) signal: SV40 polyadenylation signal
   5089..5409    -  CDS            VP1_POVLY (fragment): Experimental evidence at protein level: Swiss-Prot protein existence level 1. Forms an icosahedral capsid with a T=7 symmetry and a 40 nm diameter. The capsid is composed of 72 pentamers linked to each other by disulfide bonds and associated with VP2 or VP3 proteins. Interacts with a N-linked glycoprotein containing sialic acids on the cell surface to provide virion attachment to target cell. Once attached, the virion is internalized by endocytosis and traffics to the endoplasmic reticulum. Inside the endoplasmic reticulum, the protein folding machinery isomerizes VP1 interpentamer disulfide b
