[The description below was written by a language model from this plasmid's Addgene catalogue record and pLannotate feature annotations shown in this document.]
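Description:
pKM45 is a promoterless firefly luciferase reporter plasmid built on the pLUC-MCS backbone and intended as the negative control in luciferase reporter assays. It is a 5,463 nt high-copy plasmid maintained in E. coli through a ColE1/pUC-type origin and selected with ampicillin via the bla gene under its own promoter. Remnants of pBR322 are also annotated, namely the bom mobility region and a short rop fragment.

The payload is the Photinus pyralis luciferase coding sequence. In keeping with the stated purpose, the feature table shows no eukaryotic promoter or enhancer upstream of it. Instead, an SV40 polyadenylation signal (with an adjacent large T antigen fragment) sits just upstream of the reporter. This arrangement is commonly used in luciferase vectors to terminate read-through transcripts arising elsewhere in the backbone, so keeping background signal low. Downstream of luciferase lies a block of SV40-derived sequence supplying mRNA processing signals: the small t antigen intron and a second SV40 poly(A) signal. The small t, large T, NLS and VP1-like "CDS" fragments annotated in this region are best read as sequence matches within that SV40 segment rather than as expressed products.

Because nothing drives luciferase, the plasmid reports the basal, promoter-independent signal against which related constructs carrying test promoters or response elements can be compared. The associated publication concerns Imd pathway and NF-κB immune reporter assays in Aedes aegypti Aag2 mosquito cells, which suggests that context of use. The record does not name the companion promoter-containing reporters.
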