Addgene plasmid #154152: pKM45
Purpose: Firefly luciferase with no promoter for negative control for luciferase assays
Depositing lab: Kevin Maringer. Depositing organization: University of Surrey. Publication: Imd pathway-specific immune assays reveal NF-kappaB stimulation by viral RNA PAMPs in Aedes aegypti Aag2 cells. Russell TA, Ayaz A, Davidson AD, Fernandez-Sesma A, Maringer K. PLoS Negl Trop Dis. 2021 Feb 16;15(2):e0008524. doi: 10.1371/journal.pntd.0008524. PubMed 33591970.
Backbone
  Vector backbone: pLUC-MCS
  Vector type: Luciferase
Growth in bacteria
  Bacterial resistance: Ampicillin, 100 μg/mL
  Growth temperature: 37°C
  Growth strain: DH5alpha
  Copy number: High Copy
Gene/Insert
  Gene/Insert name: Firefly luciferase
  Species: Other
  Cloning method: Ligation Independent Cloning
Terms and licenses: Academic/Nonprofit Terms; Industry Terms: Not Available to Industry
How to cite: pKM45 was a gift from Kevin Maringer (Addgene plasmid # 154152 ; http://n2t.net/addgene:154152 ; RRID:Addgene_154152)
